>Addgene plasmid #17328 | pTSA-38 | addgene partial sequence | sequence record 23254 | T7 5'-TAATACGACTCACTATAGGG-3'
TTACTTTAAGAAGGAGATATACATATGGGCATCACCGGCACCTGGTACAACCAGCTCGGCTCGACCTTCA
TCGTGACCGCGGGCGCCGACGGCGCCCTGACCGGAACCTACTAGTCGGCCGTCGGCAACGCCGAGAGCCG
CTACGTCCTGACCGGTCGTTACGACAGCGCCCCGGCCACCGACGGCAGCGGCACCGCCCTCGGTTGGACG
GTGGCCTGGAAGAATAACTACCGCAACGCCCACTCCGCGACCACGTGGAGCGGCCAGTACGTCGGCGGCG
CCGAGGCGAGGATCAACACCCAGTGGCTGCTGACCTCCGGCACCACCGAGGCCAACGCCTTCAAGTCCAC
GCTGGTCGGCCACGACACCTTCACCAAGGTGTAGCCGTCCGCCGCCTCCATCGACGCGGCGAAGAAGGCC
CATATGGCTAGCATGACTGGTGGACAGCAAATGGGTCGCGGATCCGGCTGCTAACAAAGCCCGAAAGGAA
GCTGAGTTGGCTGCTGCCACCGCTGAGCAATAACTAGCATAACCCCTTGGGGCCTCTAAACGGGTCTTGA
GGGGTTTTTTGCTGAAAGGA
