[The description below was written by a language model from this plasmid's Addgene catalogue record.]
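Description:
pTSA-38 is a bacterial expression plasmid built on the pET-3a backbone (about 4.6 kb without insert) that encodes a mutant core streptavidin from Streptomyces avidinii. It is selected with ampicillin and is recorded as low copy. No feature table accompanies the record, so individual backbone elements are not itemised. pET-3a is, however, a standard T7 expression vector in which the insert sits downstream of a T7 promoter, consistent with the T7 primer listed for sequencing. Expression from such vectors normally requires a host that supplies T7 RNA polymerase. The strain named in the record is a general cloning strain used for propagation, and the record does not name an expression strain.

The insert, roughly 400 bp and also called Stv-38, is truncated to residues 16–133 of mature streptavidin and carries a single substitution of tryptophan 120 with phenylalanine (W120F). It was cloned by restriction digestion, with NdeI recorded as both the 5′ and 3′ cloning site and both sites retained. No fusion tags are listed. According to the depositor's notes, the plasmid derives from pTSA-13, which carries the corresponding coding sequence without the mutation. That sequence was moved into an M13 phage vector, the Trp-120 codon was changed by oligonucleotide-directed mutagenesis, and the mutated fragment was then cloned into pET-3a.

The associated publication examines intersubunit contacts that Trp-120 makes with biotin. It addresses their role in strong biotin binding and in the biotin-induced tightening of subunit association. The construct therefore serves to produce recombinant W120F streptavidin for studying these properties alongside the unmutated core protein.
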