Addgene plasmid #17328: pTSA-38
Depositing lab: Takeshi Sano. Depositing organization: Boston University Medical Campus. Publication: Intersubunit contacts made by tryptophan 120 with biotin are essential for both strong biotin binding and biotin-induced tighter subunit association of streptavidin. Sano T, Cantor CR. Proc Natl Acad Sci U S A. 1995 Apr 11. 92(8):3180-4. 10.1073/pnas.92.8.3180 PubMed 7724536.
Backbone
  Vector backbone: pET-3a
  Backbone manufacturer: Novagen
  Backbone size w/o insert (bp): 4600
  Vector type: Bacterial Expression
Growth in bacteria
  Bacterial resistance: Ampicillin, 100 μg/mL
  Growth temperature: 37°C
  Growth strain: DH5alpha
  Copy number: Low Copy
Gene/Insert
  Gene/Insert name: streptavidin (alt name: Stv-38)
  Species: Streptomyces avidinii
  Insert size (bp): 400
  Mutation: Truncated to include only amino acids 16-133 of mature streptavidin. Trp-120 is replaced by Phe.
  GenBank ID: X03591
  Cloning method: Restriction Enzyme; 5′ cloning site NdeI (not destroyed); 3′ cloning site NdeI (not destroyed)
  Sequencing primers: 5′ T7
Terms and licenses: Academic/Nonprofit Terms; Industry Terms: Not Available to Industry
Depositor comments: pTSA-38 is a derivative of pTSA-13 with a W120F mutation. In brief, mpSA-29 was generated by inserting a 480-bp fragment of pTSA-13 carrying the entire coding sequence into M13mpl8. Oligonucleotide-directed in vitro mutagenesis was performed on mpSA-29 by using the 30-nt oligonucleotide, 5'-ACCAGCGTGGACTTGAAG- GCGTTGGCCTCG-3', to convert the TGG codon for Trp- 120 to TTC for Phe (mpSA-36). Then, a 405-bp fragment of mpSA-36 carrying the entire coding sequence was cloned into pET-3a. The resulting expression vector, pTSA-38, encodes a streptavidin W120F mutant.
How to cite: pTSA-38 was a gift from Takeshi Sano (Addgene plasmid # 17328 ; http://n2t.net/addgene:17328 ; RRID:Addgene_17328)
